>Addgene plasmid #123337 | pcDNA3-Lyn-Venus-cpVenus-FLARE-AKAR | addgene full sequence | sequence record 313437 | Addgene NGS Result
TTTAAGCTACAACAAGGCAAGGCTTGACCGACAATTGCATGAAGAATCTGCTTAGGGTTAGGCGTTTTGC
GCTGCTTCGCGATGTACGGGCCAGATATACGCGTTGACATTGATTATTGACTAGTTATTAATAGTAATCA
ATTACGGGGTCATTAGTTCATAGCCCATATATGGAGTTCCGCGTTACATAACTTACGGTAAATGGCCCGC
CTGGCTGACCGCCCAACGACCCCCGCCCATTGACGTCAATAATGACGTATGTTCCCATAGTAACGCCAAT
AGGGACTTTCCATTGACGTCAATGGGTGGAGTATTTACGGTAAACTGCCCACTTGGCAGTACATCAAGTG
TATCATATGCCAAGTACGCCCCCTATTGACGTCAATGACGGTAAATGGCCCGCCTGGCATTATGCCCAGT
ACATGACCTTATGGGACTTTCCTACTTGGCAGTACATCTACGTATTAGTCATCGCTATTACCATGGTGAT
GCGGTTTTGGCAGTACATCAATGGGCGTGGATAGCGGTTTGACTCACGGGGATTTCCAAGTCTCCACCCC
ATTGACGTCAATGGGAGTTTGTTTTGGCACCAAAATCAACGGGACTTTCCAAAATGTCGTAACAACTCCG
CCCCATTGACGCAAATGGGCGGTAGGCGTGTACGGTGGGAGGTCTATATAAGCAGAGCTCTCTGGCTAAC
TAGAGAACCCACTGCTTACTGGCTTATCGAAATTAATACGACTCACTATAGGGAGACCCAAGCTTGCGGC
CGCCACCATGGGCTGCATCAAGAGCAAGCGCAAGGACAAGGATCCCATGGTGAGCAAGGGCGAGGAGCTG
TTCACCGGGGTGGTGCCCATCCTGGTCGAGCTGGACGGCGACGTAAACGGCCACAAGTTCAGCGTGTCCG
GCGAGGGCGAGGGCGATGCCACCTACGGCAAGCTGACCCTGAAGCTGATCTGCACCACCGGCAAGCTGCC
CGTGCCCTGGCCCACCCTCGTGACCACCCTGGGCTACGGCCTGCAGTGCTTCGCCCGCTACCCCGACCAC
ATGAAGCAGCACGACTTCTTCAAGTCCGCCATGCCCGAAGGCTACGTCCAGGAGCGCACCATCTTCTTCA
AGGACGACGGCAACTACAAGACCCGCGCCGAGGTGAAGTTCGAGGGCGACACCCTGGTGAACCGCATCGA
GCTGAAGGGCATCGACTTCAAGGAGGACGGCAACATCCTGGGGCACAAGCTGGAGTACAACTACAACAGC
CACAACGTCTATATCACCGCCGACAAGCAGAAGAACGGCATCAAGGCCAACTTCAAGATCCGCCACAACA
TCGAGGACGGCGGCGTGCAGCTCGCCGACCACTACCAGCAGAACACCCCCATCGGCGACGGCCCCGTGCT
GCTGCCCGACAACCACTACCTGAGCTACCAGTCCAAGCTGAGCAAAGACCCCAACGAGAAGCGCGATCAC
ATGGTCCTGCTGGAGTTCGTGACCGCCGCCGGGATCACTCTCGGCATGGACGAGCTGTACAAGCGCATGC
ATAAGTTTTCTCAAGAACAGATCGGCGAAAACATTGTGTGCAGGGTCATTTGTACCACGGGTCAAATTCC
CATCCGAGATTTGTCAGCTGATATTTCACAAGTGCTTAAGGAAAAACGATCCATAAAGAAAGTTTGGACA
TTTGGTAGAAACCCAGCCTGTGACTATCATTTAGGAAACATTTCAAGACTGTCAAATAAGCATTTCCAAA
TACTACTAGGAGAAGACGGTAACCTTTTATTGAATGACATTTCCACTAATGGGACCTGGTTAAATGGGCA
AAAAGTCGAGAAGAACAGCAATCAGTTACTGTCTCAAGGTGATGAAATAACCGTTGGTGTAGGCGTGGAA
TCAGATATTTTATCTCTGGTCATTTTCATAAACGACAAATTTAAGCAGTGCCTCGAGCAGAACAAAGTTG
ATCGCTCTGCAGGTAAGCCAGGCAGCGGCGAGGGCAGCACCAAGGGCCTGCGTCGCGCCACCCTGGTGGA
CGGCGGCACCGGCGGCAGCGAGCTCATGGGCGGCGTGCAGCTCGCCGACCACTACCAGCAGAACACCCCC
ATCGGCGACGGCCCCGTGCTGCTGCCCGACAACCACTACCTGAGCTACCAGTCCAAGCTGAGCAAAGACC
CCAACGAGAAGCGCGATCACATGGTCCTGCTGGAGTTCGTGACCGCCGCCGGGATCACTCTCGGCATGGA
CGAGCTGTACAAGGGAGGTACCGGTGGATCTATGGTGAGCAAGGGCGAGGAGCTGTTCACCGGGGTGGTG
CCCATCCTGGTCGAGCTGGACGGCGACGTAAACGGCCACAAGTTCAGCGTGTCCGGCGAGGGCGAGGGCG
ATGCCACCTACGGCAAGCTGACCCTGAAGCTGATCTGCACCACCGGCAAGCTGCCCGTGCCCTGGCCCAC
CCTCGTGACCACCCTGGGCTACGGCCTTCAGTGCTTCGCCCGCTACCCCGACCACATGAAGCAGCACGAC
TTCTTCAAGTCCGCCATGCCCGAAGGCTACGTCCAGGAGCGCACCATCTTCTTCAAGGACGACGGCAACT
ACAAGACCCGCGCCGAGGTGAAGTTCGAGGGCGACACCCTGGTGAACCGCATCGAGCTGAAGGGCATCGA
CTTCAAGGAGGACGGCAACATCCTGGGGCACAAGCTGGAGTACAACTACAACAGCCACAACGTCTATATC
ACCGCCGACAAGCAGAAGAACGGCATCAAGGCCAACTTCAAGATCCGCCACAACATCGAGTAAGAATTCT
GCAGATATCCATCACACTGGCGGCCGCTCGAGCATGCATCTAGAGGGCCCTATTCTATAGTGTCACCTAA
ATGCTAGAGCTCGCTGATCAGCCTCGACTGTGCCTTCTAGTTGCCAGCCATCTGTTGTTTGCCCCTCCCC
CGTGCCTTCCTTGACCCTGGAAGGTGCCACTCCCACTGTCCTTTCCTAATAAAATGAGGAAATTGCATCG
CATTGTCTGAGTAGGTGTCATTCTATTCTGGGGGGTGGGGTGGGGCAGGACAGCAAGGGGGAGGATTGGG
AAGACAATAGCAGGCATGCTGGGGATGCGGTGGGCTCTATGGCTTCTGAGGCGGAAAGAACCAGCTGGGG
CTCTAGGGGGTATCCCC
[124 nt withheld, positions 3168-3291]
C
[91 nt withheld, positions 3293-3383]
A
[49 nt withheld, positions 3385-3433]
CCTTTGACGTTGGAGTCCACGTTCTTT
[37 nt withheld, positions 3461-3497]
ACCCTATCTCGGTCTATTCTTTTGATTTATAAGGGATTTTGCCGATTTCGGCCTATTGGTTAAAAAATGA
GCTGATTTAACAAAAATTTAACGCGAATTAATTCTGTGGAATGTGTGTCAGTTAGGGTGTGGAAAGTCCC
CAGGCTCCCCAGCAGGCAGAAGTATGCAAAGCATGCATCTCAATTAGTCAGCAACCAGGTGTGGAAAGTC
CCCAGGCTCCCCAGCAGGCAGAAGTATGCAAAGCATGCATCTCAATTAGTCAGCAACCATAGTCCCGCCC
CTAACTCCGCCCATCCCGCCCCTAACTCCGCCCAGTTCCGCCCATTCTCCGCCCCATGGCTGACTAATTT
TTTTTATTTATGCAGAGGCCGAGGCCGCCTCTGCCTCTGAGCTATTCCAGAAGTAGTGAGGAGGCTTTTT
TGGAGGCCTAGGCTTTTGCAAAAAGCTCCCGGGAGCTTGTATATCCATTTTCGGATCTGATCAAGAGACA
GGATGAGGATCGTTTCGCATGATTGAACAAGATGGATTGCACGCAGGTTCTCCGGCCGCTTGGGTGGAGA
GGCTATTCGGCTATGACTGGGCACAACAGACAATCGGCTGCTCTGATGCCGCCGTGTTCCGGCTGTCAGC
GCAGGGGCGCCCGGTTCTTTTTGTCAAGACCGACCTGTCCGGTGCCCTGAATGAACTGCAGGACGAGGCA
GCGCGGCTATCGTGGCTGGCCACGACGGGCGTTCCTTGCGCAGCTGTGCTCGACGTTGTCACTGAAGCGG
GAAGGGACTGGCTGCTATTGGGCGAAGTGCCGGGGCAGGATCTCCTGTCATCTCACCTTGCTCCTGCCGA
GAAAGTATCCATCATGGCTGATGCAATGCGGCGGCTGCATACGCTTGATCCGGCTACCTGCCCATTCGAC
CACCAAGCGAAACATCGCATCGAGCGAGCACGTACTCGGATGGAAGCCGGTCTTGTCGATCAGGATGATC
TGGACGAAGAGCATCAGGGGCTCGCGCCAGCCGAACTGTTCGCCAGGCTCAAGGCGCGCATGCCCGACGG
CGAGGATCTCGTCGTGACCCATGGCGATGCCTGCTTGCCGAATATCATGGTGGAAAATGGCCGCTTTTCT
GGATTCATCGACTGTGGCCGGCTGGGTGTGGCGGACCGCTATCAGGACATAGCGTTGGCTACCCGTGATA
TTGCTGAAGAGCTTGGCGGCGAATGGGCTGACCGCTTCCTCGTGCTTTACGGTATCGCCGCTCCCGATTC
GCAGCGCATCGCCTTCTATCGCCTTCTTGACGAGTTCTTCTGAGCGGGACTCTGGGGTTCGAAATGACCG
ACCAAGCGACGCCCAACCTGCCATCACGAGATTTCGATTCCACCGCCGCCTTCTATGAAAGGTTGGGCTT
CGGAATCGTTTTCCGGGACGCCGGCTGGATGATCCTCCAGCGCGGGGATCTCATGCTGGAGTTCTTCGCC
CACCCCAACTTGTTTATTGCAGCTTATAATGGTTACAAATAAAGCAATAGCATCACAAATTTCACAAATA
AAGCATTTTTTTCACTGCATTCTAGTTGTGGTTTGTCCAAACTCATCAATGTATCTTATCATGTCTGTAT
ACCGTCGACCTCTAGCTAGAGCTTGGCGTAATCATGGTCATAGCTGTTTCCTGTGTGAAATTGTTATCCG
CTCACAATTCCACACAACATACGAGCCGGAAGCATAAAGTGTAAAGCCTGGGGTGCCTAATGAGTGAGCT
AACTCACATTAATTGCGTTGCGCTCACTGCCCGCTTTCCAGTCGGGAAACCTGTCGTGCCAGCTGCATTA
ATGAATCGGCCAACGCGCGGGGAGAGGCGGTTTGCGTATTGGGCGCTCTTCCGCTTCCTCGCTCACTGAC
TCGCTGCGCTCGGTCGTTCGGCTGCGGCGAGCGGTATCAGCTCACTCAAAGGCGGTAATACGGTTATCCA
CAGAATCAGGGGATAACGCAGGAAAGAACATGTGAGCAAAAGGCCAGCAAAAGGCCAGGAACCGTAAAAA
GGCCGCGTTGCTGGCGTTTTTCCATAGGCTCCGCCCCCCTGACGAGCATCACAAAAATCGACGCTCAAGT
CAGAGGTGGCGAAACCCGACAGGACTATAAAGATACCAGGCGTTTCCCCCTGGAAGCTCCCTCGTGCGCT
CTCCTGTTCCGACCCTGCCGCTTACCGGATACCTGTCCGCCTTTCTCCCTTCGGGAAGCGTGGCGCTTTC
TCATAGCTCACGCTGTAGGTATCTCAGTTCGGTGTAGGTCGTTCGCTCCAAGCTGGGCTGTGTGCACGAA
CCCCCCGTTCAGCCCGACCGCTGCGCCTTATCCGGTAACTATCGTCTTGAGTCCAACCCGGTAAGACACG
ACTTATCGCCACTGGCAGCAGCCACTGGTAACAGGATTAGCAGAGCGAGGTATGTAGGCGGTGCTACAGA
GTTCTTGAAGTGGTGGCCTAACTACGGCTACACTAGAAGAACAGTATTTGGTATCTGCGCTCTGCTGAAG
CCAGTTACCTTCGGAAAAAGAGTTGGTAGCTCTTGATCCGGCAAACAAACCACCGCTGGTAGCGGTGGTT
TTTTTGTTTGCAAGCAGCAGATTACGCGCAGAAAAAAAGGATCTCAAGAAGATCCTTTGATCTTTTCTAC
GGGGTCTGACGCTCAGTGGAACGAAAACTCACGTTAAGGGATTTTGGTCATGAGATTATCAAAAAGGATC
TTCACCTAGATCCTTTTAAATTAAAAATGAAGTTTTAAATCAATCTAAAGTATATATGAGTAAACTTGGT
CTGACAGTTACCAATGCTTAATCAGTGAGGCACCTATCTCAGCGATCTGTCTATTTCGTTCATCCATAGT
TGCCTGACTCCCCGTCGTGTAGATAACTACGATACGGGAGGGCTTACCATCTGGCCCCAGTGCTGCAATG
ATACCGCGAGACCCACGCTCACCGGCTCCAGATTTATCAGCAATAAACCAGCCAGCCGGAAGGGCCGAGC
GCAGAAGTGGTCCTGCAACTTTATCCGCCTCCATCCAGTCTATTAATTGTTGCCGGGAAGCTAGAGTAAG
TAGTTCGCCAGTTAATAGTTTGCGCAACGTTGTTGCCATTGCTACAGGCATCGTGGTGTCACGCTCGTCG
TTTGGTATGGCTTCATTCAGCTCCGGTTCCCAACGATCAAGGCGAGTTACATGATCCCCCATGTTGTGCA
AAAAAGCGGTTAGCTCCTTCGGTCCTCCGATCGTTGTCAGAAGTAAGTTGGCCGCAGTGTTATCACTCAT
GGTTATGGCAGCACTGCATAATTCTCTTACTGTCATGCCATCCGTAAGATGCTTTTCTGTGACTGGTGAG
TACTCAACCAAGTCATTCTGAGAATAGTGTATGCGGCGACCGAGTTGCTCTTGCCCGGCGTCAATACGGG
ATAATACCGCGCCACATAGCAGAACTTTAAAAGTGCTCATCATTGGAAAACGTTCTTCGGGGCGAAAACT
CTCAAGGATCTTACCGCTGTTGAGATCCAGTTCGATGTAACCCACTCGTGCACCCAACTGATCTTCAGCA
TCTTTTACTTTCACCAGCGTTTCTGGGTGAGCAAAAACAGGAAGGCAAAATGCCGCAAAAAAGGGAATAA
GGGCGACACGGAAATGTTGAATACTCATACTCTTCCTTTTTCAATATTATTGAAGCATTTATCAGGGTTA
TTGTCTCATGAGCGGATACATATTTGAATGTATTTAGAAAAATAAACAAATAGGGGTTCCGCGCACATTT
CCCCGAAAAGTGCCACCTGACGTCGACGGATCGGGAGATCTCCCGATCCCCTATGGTGCACTCTCAGTAC
AATCTGCTCTGATGCCGCATAGTTAAGCCAGTATCTGCTCCCTGCTTGTGTGTTGGAGGTCGCTGAGTAG
TGCGCGAGCAAAA
Features (pLannotate 1.2.2; 23 found; start..end, strand, type, name):
    106..485     +  enhancer       CMV enhancer: human cytomegalovirus immediate early enhancer
    486..689     +  promoter       CMV promoter: human cytomegalovirus (CMV) immediate early promoter
    685..718     +  LTR            5' LTR (truncated) (fragment): truncated 5' long terminal repeat (LTR) from HIV-1
    734..752     +  promoter       T7 promoter: promoter for bacteriophage T7 RNA polymerase
    817..1533    +  CDS            mVenus: mVenus is a basic (constitutively fluorescent) yellow fluorescent protein published in 2006, derived from Aequorea victoria. It is reported to be a rapidly-maturing monomer with moderate acid sensitivity.
   1543..1965    +  CDS            RAD53 (fragment): RAD53_YEAST - Also known as MEC2, SAD1, SPK1. Experimental evidence at protein level: Swiss-Prot protein existence level 1. Controls S-phase checkpoint as well as G1 and G2 DNA damage checkpoints. Phosphorylates proteins on serine, threonine, and tyrosine. Prevents entry into anaphase and mitotic exit after DNA damage via regulation of the Polo kinase CDC5. Seems to be involved in the phosphorylation of RPH1. From Saccharomyces cerevisiae (strain ATCC 204508 / S288c) (Baker's yeast).
   2059..2790    +  CDS            cp173Venus: circularly permuted form of the Venus yellow fluorescent protein (Nagai et al., 2004) efficient FRET acceptor for CFP
   2854..2872    -  promoter       SP6 promoter: promoter for bacteriophage SP6 RNA polymerase
   2898..3122    +  polyA_signal   bGH poly(A) signal: bovine growth hormone polyadenylation signal
   3126..3147    +  promoter       SV40 promoter (fragment): SV40 enhancer and early promoter
   3168..3596    +  rep_origin     f1 ori (sequence partly withheld): f1 bacteriophage origin of replication; arrow indicates direction of (+) strand synthesis
   3610..3939    +  promoter       SV40 promoter: SV40 enhancer and early promoter
   4006..4797    +  CDS            neo: KKA2_KLEPN - Also known as kan, nptII. Experimental evidence at protein level: Swiss-Prot protein existence level 1. Resistance to kanamycin, neomycin, paromomycin, ribostamycin, butirosin and gentamicin B. From Klebsiella pneumoniae.
   4821..4979    +  CDS            ble (fragment): BLE_KLEPN - Experimental evidence at protein level: Swiss-Prot protein existence level 1. Binding protein with a strong affinity to the bleomycin family of antibiotics. Binds to CL990; an antimitotic-antibiotic compound. From Klebsiella pneumoniae.
   4974..5095    +  polyA_signal   SV40 poly(A) signal: SV40 polyadenylation signal
   5168..5184    -  protein_bind   lac operator: The lac repressor binds to the lac operator to inhibit transcription in E. coli. This inhibition can be relieved by adding lactose or isopropyl-β-D-thiogalactopyranoside (IPTG). lac repressor encoded by lacI
   5192..5222    -  promoter       lac promoter: promoter for the E. coli lac operon
   5237..5258    -  protein_bind   CAP binding site: CAP binding activates transcription in the presence of cAMP. E. coli catabolite activator protein
   5271..5363    -  CDS            lacI (fragment): lac repressor; lacI; The lac repressor binds to the lac operator to inhibit transcription in E. coli. This inhibition can be relieved by adding lactose or isopropyl-β-D-thiogalactopyranoside (IPTG).
   5546..6134    -  rep_origin     ori: high-copy-number ColE1/pMB1/pBR322/pUC origin of replication
   6305..7165    -  CDS            AmpR: β-lactamase; bla; confers resistance to ampicillin, carbenicillin, and related antibiotics
   7166..7270    -  promoter       AmpR promoter: bla
   7329..7381    -  misc_feature   bom (fragment): basis of mobility region from pBR322
