[The description below was written by a language model from this plasmid's Addgene catalogue record and pLannotate feature annotations shown in this document.]
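Description:
pcDNA3-Lyn-Venus-cpVenus-FLARE-AKAR is a mammalian expression plasmid of about 7.4 kb, built on the pcDNA3 backbone, that encodes a plasma membrane-targeted, single-colour biosensor for Protein Kinase A (PKA) activity. It is maintained in E. coli as a high-copy plasmid through a ColE1/pUC-type origin and an ampicillin resistance gene (β-lactamase). An f1 origin is also present. For mammalian cells, an SV40 promoter-driven neomycin phosphotransferase cassette with an SV40 poly(A) signal permits G418 selection of stable lines. The roughly 2 kb insert was cloned between HindIII and EcoRI sites. It is transcribed from the CMV immediate-early enhancer/promoter and terminated by the bovine growth hormone polyadenylation signal. T7 and SP6 promoters flank the cloning region, as is standard for pcDNA3.

The open reading frame begins with a short N-terminal targeting sequence from Lyn kinase, which directs the protein to the plasma membrane; this motif is listed in the catalogue but is not separately annotated in the feature table. It is followed by Venus (annotated as mVenus) and then a fragment of S. cerevisiae RAD53. In AKAR-type sensors this fragment generally serves as the phosphoamino acid-binding FHA domain, paired with a PKA substrate sequence, which is likewise not annotated. The frame ends with a circularly permuted Venus, recorded as cpVenus[E172] and annotated as cp173Venus. Because both fluorophores are yellow, a phosphorylation-driven conformational change alters homoFRET between them. This is read out as a change in fluorescence anisotropy rather than as a two-colour emission ratio. The construct is intended for live-cell monitoring of PKA signalling at the plasma membrane, and because it occupies a single spectral channel, other channels remain available for additional reporters.
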