Addgene plasmid #123337: pcDNA3-Lyn-Venus-cpVenus-FLARE-AKAR
Purpose: Plasma membrane-targeted yellow-fluorescent homoFRET/anisotropy-based biosensor for monitoring Protein Kinase A activity.
Depositing lab: Jin Zhang. Depositing organization: University of California, San Diego (UCSD). Publication: Single-color, ratiometric biosensors for detecting signaling activities in live cells. Ross BL, Tenner B, Markwardt ML, Zviman A, Shi G, Kerr JP, Snell NE, McFarland JJ, Mauban JR, Ward CW, Rizzo MA, Zhang J. eLife. 2018 Jul 3;7. pii: 35458. doi: 10.7554/eLife.35458 PubMed 29968564.
Backbone
  Vector backbone: pcDNA3
  Backbone manufacturer: Invitrogen
  Backbone size w/o insert (bp): 5415
  Total vector size (bp): 7431
  Vector type: Mammalian Expression
  Selectable markers: Neomycin (select with G418)
Growth in bacteria
  Bacterial resistance: Ampicillin, 100 μg/mL
  Growth temperature: 37°C
  Growth strain: DH5alpha
  Copy number: High Copy
Gene/Insert
  Gene/Insert name: Lyn-Venus-cpVenus-FLARE-AKAR
  Species: S. cerevisiae (budding yeast), Synthetic
  Insert size (bp): 2016
  Promoter: CMV
  Tag / fusion protein: Venus (N terminal on insert); cpVenus[E172] (C terminal on insert); N-terminal targeting sequence from Lyn kinase (N terminal on insert)
  Cloning method: Restriction Enzyme; 5′ cloning site HindIII (not destroyed); 3′ cloning site EcoRI (not destroyed)
  Sequencing primers: 5′ CMV forward; 3′ BGH reverse
Terms and licenses: Academic/Nonprofit Terms; Industry Terms: Not Available to Industry
How to cite: pcDNA3-Lyn-Venus-cpVenus-FLARE-AKAR was a gift from Jin Zhang (Addgene plasmid # 123337 ; http://n2t.net/addgene:123337 ; RRID:Addgene_123337)
